>Addgene plasmid #43002 | I-AGCT | depositor partial sequence | sequence record 58267 | I-AGCT sequence 424 bps
CGTCTCCTGACCCCAGAGCAGGTCGTGGCAATCGCCTCCAACATTGGCGGGAAACAGGCACTCGAGACTG
TCCAGCGCCTGCTTCCCGTGCTGTGCCAAGCGCACGGACTGACCCCAGAGCAGGTCGTGGCAATCGCGAG
CAATAACGGCGGAAAACAGGCTTTGGAAACGGTGCAGAGGCTCCTTCCAGTGCTGTGCCAAGCGCACGGC
CTCACCCCAGAGCAGGTCGTGGCGATCGCAAGCCACGACGGAGGAAAGCAAGCCTTGGAAACAGTACAGA
GGCTGTTGCCTGTGCTGTGCCAAGCGCACGGATTAACCCCAGAGCAGGTCGTGGCCATTGCCTCGAATGG
AGGGGGCAAACAGGCGTTGGAAACCGTACAACGATTGCTGCCGGTGCTGTGCCAAGCGCACGGCTTAAGA
GACG
