>Addgene plasmid #43002 | I-AGCT | addgene partial sequence | sequence record 59959 | M13-F20 5'-TGTAAAACGACGGCCAGT-3'
CTATAGGGCGAATTGGGCCCTCTAGATGCATGCTCGAGCGGCCGCCAGTGTGATGGATATCTGCAGAATT
CGCCCTTATATAGATGCCGTCCTAGCGCGTCTCCTGACCCCAGAGCAGGTCGTGGCAATCGCCTCCAACA
TTGGCGGGAAACAGGCACTCGAGACTGTCCAGCGCCTGCTTCCCGTGCTGTGCCAAGCGCACGGACTGAC
CCCAGAGCAGGTCGTGGCAATCGCGAGCAATAACGGCGGAAAACAGGCTTTGGAAACGGTGCAGAGGCTC
CTTCCAGTGCTGTGCCAAGCGCACGGCCTCACCCCAGAGCAGGTCGTGGCGATCGCAAGCCACGACGGAG
GAAAGCAAGCCTTGGAAACAGTACAGAGGCTGTTGCCTGTGCTGTGCCAAGCGCACGGATTAACCCCAGA
GCAGGTCGTGGCCATTGCCTCGAATGGAGGGGGCAAACAGGCGTTGGAAACCGTACAACGATTGCTGCCG
GTGCTGTGCCAAGCGCACGGCTTAAGAGACGTGGGCACAGGAAAGATACTTAAGGGCGAATTCCAGCACA
CTGGCGGCCGTTACTAGTGGATCCGAGCTCGGTACCAAGCTTGGCGTAATCATGGTCATAGCTGTTTCCT
GTGTGAAATTGTTATCCGCTCACAATTCCACACAACATACGAGCCGGAAGCATAAAGTGTAAAGCCTGGG
GTGCCTAATGAGTGAGCTAACTCACATTAATTGCGTTGCGCTCACTGCCCGCTTTCCAGTCGGGAAACCT
GTCGTGCCAGCTGCATTAATGAATCGGCCAACGCGCGGGGAGAGGCGGTTTGCGTATTGGGCGCTCTTCC
GCTTCCTCGCTCACTGACTCGCTGCGCTCGGTCGTTCGGCTGCGGCGAGCGGTATCAGCTCACTCAAAGG
CGGTAATACGGTTATCCACAGAAT
