[The description below was written by a language model from this plasmid's Addgene catalogue record.]
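Description:
I-AGCT is a bacterial cloning plasmid built on the commercial pCRII-TOPO backbone (about 4 kb without insert), into which a 424 bp synthetic insert was placed by TOPO cloning. It is a high-copy plasmid maintained in E. coli. The record lists both ampicillin and kanamycin resistance, consistent with the dual-marker design of this backbone. The insert is flanked by T7 and M13-reverse priming sites, which the record gives as the sequencing primers for checking it. No feature table is provided, so the backbone elements cannot be confirmed from annotation.

The record describes the insert only by its name and as synthetic, and it does not state its composition. The associated publication describes a TALEN genome-editing system for generating human stem cell-based disease models. Given this context and the naming, the plasmid is most plausibly one member of a library of pre-assembled TALE repeat modules. In that reading, "AGCT" would denote the four consecutive target nucleotides recognised by a tetramer of repeats, and the "I" prefix would denote the module's position in the final array. The insert size is roughly what four TALE repeats of about 34 codons each would occupy. This interpretation is an inference rather than something stated in the fields.

The vector type is bacterial cloning, and the record lists no eukaryotic promoter, tag or reporter. The plasmid therefore appears to be a storage and source construct from which the module is taken for assembly into full-length TALENs, not an expression vector in its own right.
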