Addgene plasmid #43002: I-AGCT
Depositing lab: Chad Cowan & Kiran Musunuru. Depositing organization: Harvard University. Publication: A TALEN Genome-Editing System for Generating Human Stem Cell-Based Disease Models. Ding Q, Lee YK, Schaefer EA, Peters DT, Veres A, Kim K, Kuperwasser N, Motola DL, Meissner TB, Hendriks WT, Trevisan M, Gupta RM, Moisan A, Banks E, Friesen M, Schinzel RT, Xia F, Tang A, Xia Y, Figueroa E, Wann A, Ahfeldt T, Daheron L, Zhang F, Rubin LL, Peng LF, Chung RT, Musunuru K, Cowan CA. Cell Stem Cell. 2012 Dec 12. pii: S1934-5909(12)00645-5. doi: 10.1016/j.stem.2012.11.011. PubMed 23246482.
Backbone
  Vector backbone: pCRII-TOPO
  Backbone manufacturer: Invitrogen
  Backbone size w/o insert (bp): 3973
  Vector type: Bacterial Cloning
Growth in bacteria
  Bacterial resistance: Ampicillin and Kanamycin, 100 & 50 μg/mL
  Growth temperature: 37°C
  Growth strain: Top10
  Copy number: High Copy
Gene/Insert
  Gene/Insert name: I-AGCT
  Species: Synthetic
  Insert size (bp): 424
  Cloning method: TOPO Cloning
  Sequencing primers: 5′ T7; 3′ M13-rev
Terms and licenses: Academic/Nonprofit Terms; Industry Terms: Not Available to Industry
How to cite: I-AGCT was a gift from Chad Cowan & Kiran Musunuru (Addgene plasmid # 43002 ; http://n2t.net/addgene:43002 ; RRID:Addgene_43002)
